>Addgene plasmid #249001 | pKlab1161-HBEGF-2a-3xFLAG-BRCA1(full-length)-V1736A-2a-mRuby3-HBBIVS2-WPRE | addgene full sequence | sequence record 495997 | Addgene NGS Result
GTGCCAGCTGCATTAACATGGTCATAGCTGTTTCCTTGCGTATTGGGCGCTCTCCGCTTCCTCGCTCACT
GACTCGCTGCGCTCGGTCGTTCGGGTAAAGCCTGGGGTGCCTAATGAGCAAAAGGCCAGCAAAAGGCCAG
GAACCGTAAAAAGGCCGCGTTGCTGGCGTTTTTCCATAGGCTCCGCCCCCCTGACGAGCATCACAAAAAT
CGACGCTCAAGTCAGAGGTGGCGAAACCCGACAGGACTATAAAGATACCAGGCGTTTCCCCCTGGAAGCT
CCCTCGTGCGCTCTCCTGTTCCGACCCTGCCGCTTACCGGATACCTGTCCGCCTTTCTCCCTTCGGGAAG
CGTGGCGCTTTCTCATAGCTCACGCTGTAGGTATCTCAGTTCGGTGTAGGTCGTTCGCTCCAAGCTGGGC
TGTGTGCACGAACCCCCCGTTCAGCCCGACCGCTGCGCCTTATCCGGTAACTATCGTCTTGAGTCCAACC
CGGTAAGACACGACTTATCGCCACTGGCAGCAGCCACTGGTAACAGGATTAGCAGAGCGAGGTATGTAGG
CGGTGCTACAGAGTTCTTGAAGTGGTGGCCTAACTACGGCTACACTAGAAGAACAGTATTTGGTATCTGC
GCTCTGCTGAAGCCAGTTACCTTCGGAAAAAGAGTTGGTAGCTCTTGATCCGGCAAACAAACCACCGCTG
GTAGCGGTGGTTTTTTTGTTTGCAAGCAGCAGATTACGCGCAGAAAAAAAGGATCTCAAGAAGATCCTTT
GATCTTTTCTACGGGGTCTGACGCTCAGTGGAACGAAAACTCACGTTAAGGGATTTTGGTCATGAGATTA
TCAAAAAGGATCTTCACCTAGATCCTTTTAAATTAAAAATGAAGTTTTAAATCAATCTAAAGTATATATG
AGTAAACTTGGTCTGACAGTTACCAATGCTTAATCAGTGAGGCACCTATCTCAGCGATCTGTCTATTTCG
TTCATCCATAGTTGCCTGACTCCCCGTCGTGTAGATAACTACGATACGGGAGGGCTTACCATCTGGCCCC
AGTGCTGCAATGATACCGCGAGAACCACGCTCACCGGCTCCAGATTTATCAGCAATAAACCAGCCAGCCG
GAAGGGCCGAGCGCAGAAGTGGTCCTGCAACTTTATCCGCCTCCATCCAGTCTATTAATTGTTGCCGGGA
AGCTAGAGTAAGTAGTTCGCCAGTTAATAGTTTGCGCAACGTTGTTGCCATTGCTACAGGCATCGTGGTG
TCACGCTCGTCGTTTGGTATGGCTTCATTCAGCTCCGGTTCCCAACGATCAAGGCGAGTTACATGATCCC
CCATGTTGTGCAAAAAAGCGGTTAGCTCCTTCGGTCCTCCGATCGTTGTCAGAAGTAAGTTGGCCGCAGT
GTTATCACTCATGGTTATGGCAGCACTGCATAATTCTCTTACTGTCATGCCATCCGTAAGATGCTTTTCT
GTGACTGGTGAGTACTCAACCAAGTCATTCTGAGAATAGTGTATGCGGCGACCGAGTTGCTCTTGCCCGG
CGTCAATACGGGATAATACCGCGCCACATAGCAGAACTTTAAAAGTGCTCATCATTGGAAAACGTTCTTC
GGGGCGAAAACTCTCAAGGATCTTACCGCTGTTGAGATCCAGTTCGATGTAACCCACTCGTGCACCCAAC
TGATCTTCAGCATCTTTTACTTTCACCAGCGTTTCTGGGTGAGCAAAAACAGGAAGGCAAAATGCCGCAA
AAAAGGGAATAAGGGCGACACGGAAATGTTGAATACTCATACTCTTCCTTTTTCAATATTATTGAAGCAT
TTATCAGGGTTATTGTCTCATGAGCGGATACATATTTGAATGTATTTAGAAAAATAAACAAATAGGGGTT
CCGCGCACATTTCCCCGAAAAGTGCCACCTAAATTGTAAGCGTTAATATTTTGTTAAAATTCGCGTTAAA
TTTTTGTTAAATCAGCTCATTTTTTAACCAATAGGCCGAAATCGGCAAAATCCCTTATAAATCAAAAGAA
TAGACCGAGATAGGGTTGAGTGGCCGCTACAGGGCGCTCCCATTCGCCATTCAGGCTGCGCAACTGTTGG
GAAGGGCGTTTCGGTGCGGGCCTCTTCGCTATTACGCCAGCTGGCGAAAGGGGGATGTGCTGCAAGGCGA
TTAAGTTGGGTAACGCCAGGGTTTTCCCAGTCACGACGTTGTAAAACGACGGCCAGTCCCCCGGTCAGGC
AACATCACCCGAGCGCGACGTAATACGACTCACTATAGGGCGAATTGGCGGAAGGCCGTCAAGGCCGCAT
ACGCGTCCATGTCTTCGGAAATACAAGGACTTCTGCATCCATGGAGAATGCAAATATGTGAAGGAGCTCC
GGGCTCCCTCCTGCATGTAAGTGCCCCTTCCCCAGGGCTGAATCTCATCAGCACACTTTGTCAGCCACGT
GGCTGTTCCTCGTTGTCACTGTTCCTTGAATTCATGATTTCACCCAGTTTCTTCTCAACCTCTGGGCGGA
AGTTGGGAGGAGGGGAAATATATTTTTAGTCAGCGGAAGCCCCCTCCCCCCTATAGGATGCAATTTCCTG
TGGTATGGTTTTGTGACGTGCTTTAATCCTTGGGGACATTTCCTGCTTGCCCAGAAATGAGCATGTGGCT
AGGACAGCTGGCACCTGAAGGCAGGCCCTTAATTCTTGCCTGATGCCCTACTCTGGGAGGGAGAAGCCAG
TAGGAAACATGGCAGAGTGGGCTTCCAGGGCAGAGTAGAGCTCCTGTGGGAAGGTAGGAAGTGCATTTGG
ATGCATGATGTATAGGTATGTGTGTATTTGGGTTTATGTGCATGTAAGTGTGCAAATGTGGATTGACTGT
GAGGCATGGCAGGACTGTACAGAGAGGGATCATCATGGCGGCAGGTTGAGGCCTCTCTTTCTTCTTCCTT
ATCCCAGCAAGGACGAGGAGGTGGGAGACATGGAGAGTACTGGCCTTTGGCCACGTTGTGAGAGAACAAT
TCCTTTGTGCAGGGTTCACAGGAAATGGAACCTGACCCATTAGGCATCAGCCCCCGGAATTCTAGGGCGC
AGTAGTCCAGGGTTTCCTTGATGATGTCATACTTATCCTGTCCCTTTTTTTTCCACAGCTGCCACCCGGG
TTACCATGGAAAAAGGTGTCATGGGCTGAGCCTCCCAGTGGAAAATCGCTTATATACCTATGACCACACA
ACCATCCTGGCCGTGGTGGCTGTGGTGCTGTCATCTGTCTGTCTGCTGGTCATCGTGGGGCTTCTCATGT
TTAGGTACCATAGGAGAGGAGGTTATGATGTGGAAAATGAAGAGAAAGTGAAGTTGGGCATGACTAATTC
CCACGGATCCGAGGGCAGAGGAAGTCTGCTAACATGCGGTGACGTCGAGGAGAATCCTGGCCCAGCACCG
GGATCCACCGGTGACTACAAAGACCATGACGGTGATTATAAAGATCATGACATCGACTACAAGGATGACG
ATGACAAGCCAGTGTGGTGGAATTCGATATCAACAAGTTTGTACAAAAAAGTTGGCGATTTATCTGCTCT
TCGCGTTGAAGAAGTACAAAATGTCATTAATGCTATGCAGAAAATCTTAGAGTGTCCCATCTGTCTGGAG
TTGATCAAGGAACCGGTGTCCACAAAGTGTGACCACATATTTTGCAAATTTTGCATGCTGAAACTTCTCA
ACCAGAAGAAAGGGCCTTCACAGTGTCCTTTATGTAAGAATGATATAACCAAAAGGAGCCTACAAGAAAG
TACGAGATTTAGTCAACTTGTTGAAGAGCTATTGAAAATCATTTGTGCTTTTCAGCTTGACACAGGTTTG
GAGTATGCAAACAGCTATAATTTTGCAAAAAAGGAAAATAACTCTCCTGAACATCTAAAAGATGAAGTTT
CTATCATCCAAAGTATGGGCTACAGAAACCGTGCCAAAAGACTTCTACAGAGTGAACCCGAAAATCCTTC
CTTGCAGGAAACCAGTCTCAGTGTCCAACTCTCTAACCTTGGAACTGTGAGAACTCTGAGGACAAAGCAG
CGGATACAACCTCAAAAGACGTCTGTCTACATTGAATTGGGATCTGATTCTTCTGAAGATACCGTTAATA
AGGCAACTTATTGCAGTGTGGGAGATCAAGAATTGTTACAAATCACCCCTCAAGGAACCAGGGATGAAAT
CAGTTTGGATTCTGCAAAAAAGGCTGCTTGTGAATTTTCTGAGACGGATGTAACAAATACTGAACATCAT
CAACCCAGTAATAATGATTTGAACACCACTGAGAAGCGTGCAGCTGAGAGGCATCCAGAAAAGTATCAGG
GTAGTTCTGTTTCAAACTTGCATGTGGAGCCATGTGGCACAAATACTCATGCCAGCTCATTACAGCATGA
GAACAGCAGTTTATTACTCACTAAAGACAGAATGAATGTAGAAAAGGCTGAATTCTGTAATAAAAGCAAA
CAGCCTGGCTTAGCAAGGAGCCAACATAACAGATGGGCTGGAAGTAAGGAAACATGTAATGATAGGCGGA
CTCCCAGCACAGAAAAAAAGGTAGATCTGAATGCTGATCCCCTGTGTGAGAGAAAAGAATGGAATAAGCA
GAAACTGCCATGCTCAGAGAATCCTAGAGATACTGAAGATGTTCCTTGGATAACACTAAATAGCAGCATT
CAGAAAGTTAATGAGTGGTTTTCCAGAAGTGATGAACTGTTAGGTTCTGATGACTCACATGATGGGGAGT
CTGAATCAAATGCCAAAGTAGCTGATGTATTGGACGTTCTAAATGAGGTAGATGAATATTCTGGTTCTTC
AGAGAAAATAGACTTACTGGCCAGTGATCCTCATGAGGCTTTAATATGTAAAAGTGAAAGAGTTCACTCC
AAATCAGTAGAGAGTAATATTGAAGACAAAATATTTGGGAAAACCTATCGGAAGAAGGCAAGCCTCCCCA
ACTTAAGCCATGTAACTGAAAATCTAATTATAGGAGCATTTGTTACTGAGCCACAGATAATACAAGAGCG
TCCCCTCACAAATAAATTAAAGCGTAAAAGGAGACCTACATCAGGCCTTCATCCTGAGGATTTTATCAAG
AAAGCAGATTTGGCAGTTCAAAAGACTCCTGAAATGATAAATCAGGGAACTAACCAAACGGAGCAGAATG
GTCAAGTGATGAATATTACTAATAGTGGTCATGAGAATAAAACAAAAGGTGATTCTATTCAGAATGAGAA
AAATCCTAACCCAATAGAATCACTCGAAAAAGAATCTGCTTTCAAAACGAAAGCTGAACCTATAAGCAGC
AGTATAAGCAATATGGAACTCGAATTAAATATCCACAATTCAAAAGCACCTAAAAAGAATAGGCTGAGGA
GGAAGTCTTCTACCAGGCATATTCATGCGCTTGAACTAGTAGTCAGTAGAAATCTAAGCCCACCTAATTG
TACTGAATTGCAAATTGATAGTTGTTCTAGCAGTGAAGAGATAAAGAAAAAAAAGTACAACCAAATGCCA
GTCAGGCACAGCAGAAACCTACAACTCATGGAAGGTAAAGAACCTGCAACTGGAGCCAAGAAGAGTAACA
AGCCAAATGAACAGACAAGTAAAAGACATGACAGTGATACTTTCCCAGAGCTGAAGTTAACAAATGCACC
TGGTTCTTTTACTAAGTGTTCAAATACCAGTGAACTTAAAGAATTTGTCAATCCTAGCCTTCCAAGAGAA
GAAAAAGAAGAGAAACTAGAAACAGTTAAAGTGTCTAATAATGCTGAAGACCCCAAAGATCTCATGTTAA
GTGGAGAAAGGGTTTTGCAAACTGAAAGATCTGTAGAGAGTAGCAGTATTTCACTGGTACCTGGTACTGA
TTATGGCACTCAGGAAAGTATCTCGTTACTGGAAGTTAGCACTCTAGGGAAGGCAAAAACAGAACCAAAT
AAATGTGTGAGTCAGTGTGCAGCATTTGAAAACCCCAAGGGACTAATTCATGGTTGTTCCAAAGATAATA
GAAATGACACAGAAGGCTTTAAGTATCCATTGGGACATGAAGTTAACCACAGTCGGGAAACAAGCATAGA
AATGGAAGAAAGTGAACTTGATGCTCAGTATTTGCAGAATACATTCAAGGTTTCAAAGCGCCAGTCATTT
GCTCTGTTTTCAAATCCAGGAAATGCAGAAGAGGAATGTGCAACATTCTCTGCCCACTCTGGGTCCTTAA
AGAAACAAAGTCCAAAAGTCACTTTTGAATGTGAACAAAAGGAAGAAAATCAAGGAAAGAATGAGTCTAA
TATCAAGCCTGTACAGACAGTTAATATCACTGCAGGCTTTCCTGTGGTTGGTCAGAAAGATAAGCCAGTT
GATAATGCCAAATGTAGTATCAAAGGAGGCTCTAGGTTTTGTCTATCATCTCAGTTCAGAGGCAACGAAA
CTGGACTCATTACTCCAAATAAACATGGACTTTTACAAAACCCATATCGTATACCACCACTTTTTCCCAT
CAAGTCATTTGTTAAAACTAAATGTAAGAAAAATCTGCTAGAGGAAAACTTTGAGGAACATTCAATGTCA
CCTGAAAGAGAAATGGGAAATGAGAACATTCCAAGTACAGTGAGCACAATTAGCCGTAATAACATTAGAG
AAAATGTTTTTAAAGGAGCCAGCTCAAGCAATATTAATGAAGTAGGTTCCAGTACTAATGAAGTGGGCTC
CAGTATTAATGAAATAGGTTCCAGTGATGAAAACATTCAAGCAGAACTAGGTAGAAACAGAGGGCCAAAA
TTGAATGCTATGCTTAGATTAGGGGTTTTGCAACCTGAGGTCTATAAACAAAGTCTTCCTGGAAGTAATT
GTAAGCATCCTGAAATAAAAAAGCAAGAATATGAAGAAGTAGTTCAGACTGTTAATACAGATTTCTCTCC
ATATCTGATTTCAGATAACTTAGAACAGCCTATGGGAAGTAGTCATGCATCTCAGGTTTGTTCTGAGACA
CCTGATGACCTGTTAGATGATGGTGAAATAAAGGAAGATACTAGTTTTGCTGAAAATGACATTAAGGAAA
GTTCTGCTGTTTTTAGCAAAAGCGTCCAGAGAGGAGAGCTTAGCAGGAGTCCTAGCCCTTTCACCCATAC
ACATTTGGCTCAGGGTTACCGAAGAGGGGCCAAGAAATTAGAGTCCTCAGAAGAGAACTTATCTAGTGAG
GATGAAGAGCTTCCCTGCTTCCAACACTTGTTATTTGGTAAAGTAAACAATATACCTTCTCAGTCTACTA
GGCATAGCACCGTTGCTACCGAGTGTCTGTCTAAGAACACAGAGGAGAATTTATTATCATTGAAGAATAG
CTTAAATGACTGCAGTAACCAGGTAATATTGGCAAAGGCATCTCAGGAACATCACCTTAGTGAGGAAACA
AAATGTTCTGCTAGCTTGTTTTCTTCACAGTGCAGTGAATTGGAAGACTTGACTGCAAATACAAACACCC
AGGATCCTTTCTTGATTGGTTCTTCCAAACAAATGAGGCATCAGTCTGAAAGCCAGGGAGTTGGTCTGAG
TGACAAGGAATTGGTTTCAGATGATGAAGAAAGAGGAACGGGCTTGGAAGAAAATAATCAAGAAGAGCAA
AGCATGGATTCAAACTTAGGTGAAGCAGCATCTGGGTGTGAGAGTGAAACAAGCGTCTCTGAAGACTGCT
CAGGGCTATCCTCTCAGAGTGACATTTTAACCACTCAGCAGAGGGATACCATGCAACATAACCTGATAAA
GCTCCAGCAGGAAATGGCTGAACTAGAAGCTGTGTTAGAACAGCATGGGAGCCAGCCTTCTAACAGCTAC
CCTTCCATCATAAGTGACTCCTCTGCCCTTGAGGACCTGCGAAATCCAGAACAAAGCACATCAGAAAAAG
CAGTATTAACTTCACAGAAAAGTAGTGAATACCCTATAAGCCAGAATCCAGAAGGCCTTTCTGCTGACAA
GTTTGAGGTGTCTGCAGATAGTTCTACCAGTAAAAATAAAGAACCAGGAGTGGAAAGGTCATCCCCTTCT
AAATGCCCATCATTAGATGATAGGTGGTACATGCACAGTTGCTCTGGGAGTCTTCAGAATAGAAACTACC
CATCTCAAGAGGAGCTCATTAAGGTTGTTGATGTGGAGGAGCAACAGCTGGAAGAGTCTGGGCCACACGA
TTTGACGGAAACATCTTACTTGCCAAGGCAAGATCTAGAGGGAACCCCTTACCTGGAATCTGGAATCAGC
CTCTTCTCTGATGACCCTGAATCTGATCCTTCTGAAGACAGAGCCCCAGAGTCAGCTCGTGTTGGCAACA
TACCATCTTCAACCTCTGCATTGAAAGTTCCCCAATTGAAAGTTGCAGAATCTGCCCAGGGTCCAGCTGC
TGCTCATACTACTGATACTGCTGGGTATAATGCAATGGAAGAAAGTGTGAGCAGGGAGAAGCCAGAATTG
ACAGCTTCAACAGAAAGGGTCAACAAAAGAATGTCCATGGTGGTGTCTGGCCTGACCCCAGAAGAATTTA
TGCTCGTGTACAAGTTTGCCAGAAAACACCACATCACTTTAACTAATCTAATTACTGAAGAGACTACTCA
TGTTGTTATGAAAACAGATGCTGAGTTTGTGTGTGAACGGACACTGAAATATTTTCTAGGAATTGCGGGA
GGAAAATGGGTAGTTAGCTATTTCTGGGTGACCCAGTCTATTAAAGAAAGAAAAATGCTGAATGAGCATG
ATTTTGAAGCCAGAGGAGATGTGGTCAATGGAAGAAACCACCAAGGTCCAAAGCGAGCAAGAGAATCCCA
GGACAGAAAGATCTTCAGGGGGCTAGAAATCTGTTGCTATGGGCCCTTCACCAACATGCCCACAGATCAA
CTGGAATGGATGGTACAGCTGTGTGGTGCTTCTGTGGTGAAGGAGCTTTCATCATTCACCCTTGGCACAG
GTGTCCACCCAATTGTGGTTGTGCAGCCAGATGCCTGGACAGAGGACAATGGCTTCCATGCAATTGGGCA
GATGTGTGAGGCACCTGTGGTGACCCGAGAGTGGGTGTTGGACAGTGTAGCACTCTACCAGTGCCAGGAG
CTGGACACCTACCTGATACCCCAGATCCCCCACAGCCACTACACCGGTGGCTCCGCCACCAATTTCAGCC
TGCTCAAGCAGGCTGGCGACGTGGAGGAAAACCCAGGACCTGCGCCGGGTTCGCAATTGGTGTCTAAGGG
CGAAGAGCTGATCAAGGAAAATATGCGTATGAAGGTGGTCATGGAAGGTTCGGTCAACGGCCACCAATTC
AAATGCACAGGTGAAGGAGAAGGCAGACCGTACGAGGGAGTGCAAACCATGAGGATCAAAGTCATCGAGG
GAGGACCCCTGCCATTTGCCTTTGACATTCTTGCCACGTCGTTCATGTATGGCAGCCGTACCTTTATCAA
GTACCCGGCCGACATCCCTGATTTCTTTAAACAGTCCTTTCCTGAGGGTTTTACTTGGGAAAGAGTTACG
AGATACGAAGATGGTGGAGTCGTCACCGTCACGCAGGACACCAGCCTTGAGGATGGCGAGCTCGTCTACA
ACGTCAAGGTCAGAGGGGTAAACTTTCCCTCCAATGGTCCCGTGATGCAGAAGAAGACCAAGGGTTGGGA
GCCTAATACAGAGATGATGTATCCAGCAGATGGTGGTCTGAGAGGATACACTGACATCGCACTGAAAGTT
GATGGTGGTGGCCATCTGCACTGCAACTTCGTGACAACTTACAGGTCAAAAAAGACCGTCGGGAACATCA
AGATGCCCGGTGTCCATGCCGTTGATCACCGCCTGGAAAGGATCGAGGAGAGTGACAATGAAACCTACGT
AGTGCAAAGAGAAGTGGCAGTTGCCAAATACAGCAACCTTGGTGGTGGCATGGACGAGCTGTACAAGTAA
TAGTAAACGCTAGCGTTTAAACCTTCAGGGTGAGTCTATGGGACGCTTGATGTTTTCTTTCCCCTTCTTT
TCTATGGTTAAGTTCATGTCATAGGAAGGGGATAAGTAACAGGGTACAGTTTAGAATGGGAAACAGACGA
ATGATTGCATCAGTGTGGAAGTCTCAGGATCGTTTTAGTTTCTTTTATTTGCTGTTCATAACAATTGTTT
TCTTTTGTTTAATTCTTGCTTTCTTTTTTTTTCTTCTCCGCAATTTTTACTATTATACTTAATGCCTTAA
CATTGTGTATAACAAAAGGAAATATCTCTGAGATACATTAAGTAACTTAAAAAAAAACTTTACACAGTCT
GCCTAGTACATTACTATTTGGAATATATGTGTGCTTATTTGCATATTCATAATCTCCCTACTTTATTTTC
TTTTATTTTTAATTGATACATAATCATTATACATATTTATGGGTTAAAGTGTAATGTTTTAATATGTGTA
CACATATTGACCAAATCAGGGTAATTTTGCATTTGTAATTTTAAAAAATGCTTTCTTCTTTTAATATACT
TTTTTGTTTATCTTATTTCTAATACTTTCCCTAATCTCTTTCTTTCAGGGCAATAATGATACAATGTATC
ATGCCTCTTTGCACCATTCTAAAGAATAACAGTGATAATTTCTGGGTTAAGGCAATAGCAATATCTCTGC
ATATAAATATTTCTGCATATAAATTGTAACTGATGTAAGAGGTTTCATATTGCTAATAGCAGCTACAATC
CAGCTACCATTCTGCTTTTATTTTATGGTTGGGATAAGGCTGGATTATTCTGAGTCCAAGCTAGGCCCTT
TTGCTAATCATGTTCATACCTCTTATCTTCCTCCCACAGCTCCTGGGCAACGTGCTGTTTAAACCCGCTG
ATCAGCCTCGAGCTAGCGTCGACTAATGATAAGTTTAAACGCTAGCGTCGACAATCAACCTCTGGATTAC
AAAATTTGTGAAAGATTGACTGGTATTCTTAACTATGTTGCTCCTTTTACGCTATGTGGATACGCTGCTT
TAATGCCTTTGTATCATGCTATTGCTTCCCGTATGGCCTTCATTTTCTCCTCCTTGTATAAATCCTGGTT
GCTGTCTCTTTATGAGGAGTTGTGGCCCGTTGTCAGGCAACGTGGCGTGGTGTGCACTGTGTTTGCTGAC
GCAACCCCCACTGGTTGGGGCATTGCCACCACCTGTCAGCTCCTTTCCGGGACTTTCGCTTTCCCCCTCC
CTATTGCCACGGCGGAACTCATCGCCGCCTGCCTTGCCCGCTGCTGGACAGGGGCTCGGCTGTTGGGCAC
TGACAATTCCGTGGTGTTGTCGGGGAAGCTGACGTCCTTTCCATGGCTGCTCGCCTGTGTTGCCACCTGG
ATTCTGCGCGGGACGTCCTTCTGCTACGTCCCTTCGGCCCTCAATCCAGCGGACCTTCCTTCCCGCGGCC
TGCTGCCGGCTCTGCGGCCTCTTCCGCGTCTTCGCCTTCGCCCTCAGACGAGTCGGATCTCCCTTTGGGC
CGCCTCCCCGCCTGTAATCTAGATAGTCAGTTTAAACCCGCTGATCAGCCTCGACTGTGCCTTCTAGTTG
CCAGCCATCTGTTGTTTGCCCCTCCCCCGTGCCTTCCTTGACCCTGGAAGGTGCCACTCCCACTGTCCTT
TCCTAATAAAATGAGGAAATTGCATCGCATTGTCTGAGTAGGTGTCATTCTATTCTGGGGGGTGGGGTGG
GGCAGGACAGCAAGGGGGGGGATTGGGAAGACAATAGCAGGCATGCTGGGGATGCGGTGGGCTCTATGGC
TTCTCTCGAGGTCAGGCAACATCACCCCTTCCCTGGGTAGGTGTGTGGGTGGAGGGGCTGTGGGTTCCTT
AGCCTCTCTCCTAAGCCAAACCCAGCAAACGGCTGCCTTGGCAACCCCTCAGGGATGACAGCACTGCCAT
GCTCTCTGGCAGGCATAATGTTGCCACTGTGCCTGAGGCCAACACCCTGCGTCGGGCTGCAAACATCCAT
TCCCTTCCCTGTGGGGAGGGAGGCTCTGGGGGCCTTAGTGGGAGACTCTGGACAGGGCCAAGAGACTGTT
GTATGCACACTGCCTCCAGCCTGTCAAGAAGGCGGCGTGCCTGGCATCCCTTCTACTGGTGATTGGTGCA
GATCCCTTAGCTTTTTAAAGCTTCCTTGTTTTGTCTGATCACACACAGCAGAGCTGCCCTGTATTTGGCA
GTTGGCAGACAGACCCATCACTCCCCACCATGTCCACAGTCACTTGTGCATCCTTTCCTATAACATCCTT
GTCAGGAGCTTGGTATTAGAGGGAGTTGTTTAAGAGTGGCATAGAAAGCCCCCATATTATCCTTCCCAAG
GTCTTGGGACAGGGTGGGAAATGTTCATCTTAAATTTGTAAAATGGCATCATTAGTACAGGGTGAAGAAG
GTGACTCAAGTAGTCAAGGTGGATTGAGGTCAGGAATCTGTCTATACCAGATTGGTCCTGGGCATTTTGG
TGGATGGATGTGGGGCTTGCACTGTGTGGTTGAGAGGCCTTATAAGGTTGCCCTCCTGGAGGTACCCTGG
GCCTCATGGGCCTTCCGCTCACTGCCCGCTTTCCAGTCGGGAAACCTGTCCCCCCGGTCAGGCAACATCA
CCC
Features (pLannotate 1.2.2; 18 found; start..end, strand, type, name):
     53..93      -  rep_origin     RSF ori (fragment): Plasmids containing the RSF 1030 origin of replication can be propagated in E. coli cells that contain additional plasmids with compatible origins.
    171..759     -  rep_origin     ori: high-copy-number ColE1/pMB1/pBR322/pUC origin of replication
    930..1790    -  CDS            AmpR: β-lactamase; bla; confers resistance to ampicillin, carbenicillin, and related antibiotics
   1791..1895    -  promoter       AmpR promoter: bla
   1921..2052    -  rep_origin     M13 ori (fragment): M13 bacteriophage origin of replication; arrow indicates direction of (+) strand synthesis
   2073..2227    -  CDS            lacZα (fragment): LacZα fragment of β-galactosidase; lacZ fragment
   2261..2279    +  promoter       T7 promoter: promoter for bacteriophage T7 RNA polymerase
   2317..2397    +  CDS            HBEGF (fragment): HBEGF_CHLAE - Also known as DTR, HEGFL. Experimental evidence at protein level: Swiss-Prot protein existence level 1. Growth factor that mediates its effects via EGFR, ERBB2 and ERBB4. Required for normal cardiac valve formation and normal heart function. Promotes smooth muscle cell proliferation. May be involved in macrophage-mediated cellular proliferation. It is mitogenic for fibroblasts, but not endothelial cells. It is able to bind EGF receptor/EGFR with higher affinity than EGF itself and is a far more potent mitogen for smooth muscle cells than EGF. Also acts as a diphtheria toxin recep
   3073..3140    +  misc_feature   Ad SA (fragment): adenovirus major late transcript splice acceptor (Friedrich and Soriano, 1991)
   3140..3364    +  CDS            HBEGF (fragment): HBEGF_CHLAE - Also known as DTR, HEGFL. Experimental evidence at protein level: Swiss-Prot protein existence level 1. Growth factor that mediates its effects via EGFR, ERBB2 and ERBB4. Required for normal cardiac valve formation and normal heart function. Promotes smooth muscle cell proliferation. May be involved in macrophage-mediated cellular proliferation. It is mitogenic for fibroblasts, but not endothelial cells. It is able to bind EGF receptor/EGFR with higher affinity than EGF itself and is a far more potent mitogen for smooth muscle cells than EGF. Also acts as a diphtheria toxin recep
   3443..3508    +  CDS            3xFLAG: three tandem FLAG® epitope tags, followed by an enterokinase cleavage site
   3534..3551    +  protein_bind   attB1 (fragment): mutant version of attB; core recombination site for the Gateway® BP reaction BP Clonase™
   3557..9142    +  CDS            BRCA1: BRCA1_HUMAN - Also known as RNF53. Experimental evidence at protein level: Swiss-Prot protein existence level 1. E3 ubiquitin-protein ligase that specifically mediates the formation of 'Lys-6'-linked polyubiquitin chains and plays a central role in DNA repair by facilitating cellular responses to DNA damage (PubMed:12890688, PubMed:14976165, PubMed:16818604, PubMed:17525340, PubMed:12887909, PubMed:10500182, PubMed:19261748). It is unclear whether it also mediates the formation of other types of polyubiquitin chains (PubMed:12890688). The BRCA1-BARD1 heterodimer coordinates a diverse range of
   9228..9937    +  CDS            mRuby3 (fragment): monomeric red fluorescent protein derived from mRuby2, with improved brightness and photostability (Bajar et al., 2016)
   9970..10058   +  intron         β-globin intron (fragment): internally truncated intron from human β-globin
  10428..10819   +  intron         β-globin intron (fragment): internally truncated intron from human β-globin
  10903..11491   +  misc_feature   WPRE: woodchuck hepatitis virus posttranscriptional regulatory element
  11535..11646   +  polyA_signal   bGH poly(A) signal: bovine growth hormone polyadenylation signal
