[The description below was written by a language model from this plasmid's Addgene catalogue record and pLannotate feature annotations shown in this document.]
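Description:
pKlab1161-HBEGF-2a-3xFLAG-BRCA1(full-length)-V1736A-2a-mRuby3-HBBIVS2-WPRE is a 12.6 kb CRISPR knock-in donor built on the Xential template, designed for integration at the human HBEGF locus rather than for episomal expression. In bacteria it is a high-copy plasmid carrying a ColE1/pUC-type origin and an ampicillin resistance gene. Cloning-vector remnants (fragments of M13 ori and lacZα, and a T7 promoter) flank the cassette.

The annotated payload contains no mammalian promoter, which fits a design in which expression comes from the endogenous HBEGF gene after integration. It begins with a short HBEGF fragment, followed by an adenovirus splice acceptor joined to a second HBEGF coding fragment; the catalogue lists this marker as mutated exon 4 plus exon 5. HBEGF is the diphtheria toxin receptor, so in the Xential strategy the mutant exon is expected to make correctly edited cells toxin-resistant and therefore selectable, although the record does not spell this out.

According to the construct name, 2A peptides link this HBEGF sequence to 3xFLAG-tagged full-length human BRCA1 carrying the V1736A substitution, and then to mRuby3, so that separate proteins arise from one transcript and red fluorescence reports integration. The 2A elements are not annotated in the feature table. The catalogue also lists a V5 tag that is not annotated, and a partial attB1 site lies between the FLAG tag and BRCA1. Downstream of mRuby3 are a human β-globin intron (HBBIVS2), stated by the depositor to improve stable integration into cell lines, then a WPRE and a bGH polyadenylation signal. The plasmid serves to generate stable cell lines expressing this BRCA1 variant; the associated study concerns HSP90 buffering of BRCA1 variants.
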