Addgene plasmid #249001: pKlab1161-HBEGF-2a-3xFLAG-BRCA1(full-length)-V1736A-2a-mRuby3-HBBIVS2-WPRE
Purpose: This plasmid expresses the BRCA1 sequence with V1736A mutation, the construct includes a HBBIVS2 intron sequence at the 3' end of the mRuby sequence to improve the stable integration into cell lines
Depositing lab: Georgios Karras. Depositing organization: University of Texas MD Anderson Cancer Center. Publication: HSP90 buffers deleterious genetic variations in BRCA1. Gracia B, Zhang XH, Montes P, Pham TC, Huang M, Chen J, Karras GI. Mol Cell. 2025 Nov 19:S1097-2765(25)00867-6. doi: 10.1016/j.molcel.2025.10.026. PubMed 41265458.
Backbone
  Vector backbone: Xential template for knock-in at the HBEGF locus
  Vector type: CRISPR
  Selectable markers: HBEGF(Exon4mut&Exon5), mRuby16
Growth in bacteria
  Bacterial resistance: Ampicillin, 100 μg/mL
  Growth temperature: 37°C
  Growth strain: DH5alpha
  Copy number: High Copy
Gene/Insert
  Gene/Insert name: BRCA1
  Species: H. sapiens (human)
  Mutation: V1736A
  Entrez Gene: BRCA1 (a.k.a. BRCAI, BRCC1, BROVCA1, FANCS, IRIS, PNCA4, PPP1R53, PSCP, RNF53)
  Tag / fusion protein: 3x-FLAG-V5 (N terminal on insert)
  Cloning method: Gibson Cloning
Resource information
  A portion of this plasmid was derived from a plasmid made by: based on vectors from Li et al. Nat Comms 2021 (PMID: 33479216)
Terms and licenses: Academic/Nonprofit Terms; Industry Terms: Not Available to Industry
How to cite: pKlab1161-HBEGF-2a-3xFLAG-BRCA1(full-length)-V1736A-2a-mRuby3-HBBIVS2-WPRE was a gift from Georgios Karras (Addgene plasmid # 249001 ; http://n2t.net/addgene:249001 ; RRID:Addgene_249001)
